>Addgene plasmid #130047 | pRDAX-520 N-Tag GFP[2] L20 Tln1(rod) EBPF2 | depositor full sequence | sequence record 249425 | Full Sequence
GCCTGCCTCCAGGCCTCAATATTGGCCATTAGCCATATTATTCATTGGTTATATAGCATAAATCAATATT
GGCTATTGGCCATTGCATACGTTGTATCTATATCATAATATGTACATTTATATTGGCTCATGTCCAATAT
GACCGCCATGTTGGCATTGATTATTGACTAGTTATTAATAGTAATCAATTACGGGGTCATTAGTTCATAG
CCCATATATGGAGTTCCGCGTTACATAACTTACGGTAAATGGCCCGCCTGGCTGACCGCCCAACGACCCC
CGCCCATTGACGTCAATAATGACGTATGTTCCCATAGTAACGCCAATAGGGACTTTCCATTGACGTCAAT
GGGTGGAGTATTTACGGTAAACTGCCCACTTGGCAGTACATCAAGTGTATCATATGCCAAGTCCGCCCCC
TATTGACGTCAATGACGGTAAATGGCCCGCCTGGCATTATGCCCAGTACATGACCTTACGGGACTTTCCT
ACTTGGCAGTACATCTACGTATTAGTCATCGCTATTACCATGGTGATGCGGTTTTGGCAGTACACCAATG
GGCGTGGATAGCGGTTTGACTCACGGGGATTTCCAAGTCTCCACCCCATTGACGTCAATGGGAGTTTGTT
TTGGCACCAAAATCAACGGGACTTTCCAAAATGTCGTAATAACCCCGCCCCGTTGACGCAAATGGGCGGT
AGGCGTGTACGGTGGGAGGTCTATATAAGCAGAGCTCGTTTAGTGAACCGTCAGATCACTAGAAGCTTTA
TTGCGGTAGTTTATCACAGTTAAATTGCTAACGCAGTCAGTGCTTCTGACACAACAGTCTCGAACTTAAG
CTGCAGAAGTTGGTCGTGAGGCACTGGGCAGGTAAGTATCAAGGTTACAAGACAGGTTTAAGGAGACCAA
TAGAAACTGGGCTTGTCGAGACAGAGAAGACTCTTGCGTTTCTGATAGGCACCTATTGGTCTTACTGACA
TCCACTTTGCCTTTCTCTCCACAGGTGTCCACTCCCAGGCCACCATGGAAAAGAGGGACCACATGGTGCT
GCTCGAGTACGTCACAGCAGCTGGCATCACCGATGCCAGCGGGAGTCCTGGCGGTGGATCCGGAGGCTCT
GGGAGCTCTGCCAGCGGTGGCAGCACCTCCGCTGTGTCTGGTATCATTGCTGACCTCGACACCACCATCA
TGTTCGCTACTGCTGGCACACTTAACCGTGAGGGTGCTGAAACTTTTGCTGACCACCGGGAGGGTATCTT
AAAGACAGCAAAGGTTCTTGTGGAGGACACCAAGGTCCTAGTGCAGAATGCAGCTGGGAGCCAGGAGAAG
TTGGCACAAGCCGCCCAGTCCTCCGTGGCCACCATTACCCGCCTCGCTGATGTGGTCAAGCTCGGTGCAG
CCAGCCTAGGAGCCGAAGACCCTGAAACTCAGGTGGTGCTGATCAATGCAGTAAAGGACGTAGCCAAGGC
CCTGGGTGACCTCATCAGCGCTACGAAGGCTGCAGCGGGCAAAGTTGGGGATGACCCTGCAGTGTGGCAG
CTCAAGAACTCTGCCAAGGTGATGGTGACCAATGTGACATCATTGCTCAAGACAGTGAAGGCTGTGGAAG
ATGAGGCCACCAAAGGCACACGGGCCCTAGAGGCAACCACAGAGCACATACGTCAGGAACTGGCGGTCTT
CTGTTCCCCAGAGCCACCTGCCAAGACCTCTACCCCTGAAGACTTCATCCGAATGACCAAGGGTATTACT
ATGGCAACAGCCAAAGCCGTTGCTGCTGGCAATTCCTGTCGACAGGAAGATGTCATTGCCACAGCCAATC
TGAGCCGACGGGCTATTGCGGACATGCTTCGGGCTTGCAAGGAAGCAGCTTTCCACCCAGAAGTGGCGCC
TGATGTACGGCTCCGAGCCCTGCACTATGGCCGGGAGTGTGCCAATGGTTACCTGGAACTGCTGGACCAC
GTGCTGCTGACCCTTCAGAAGCCAAACCCAGACCTGAAGCAGCAGCTAACTGGACACTCAAAGCGGGTTG
CTGGCTCTGTGACTGAGCTCATCCAGGCTGCTGAAGCCATGAAAGGAACAGAGTGGGTGGACCCAGAGGA
CCCTACTGTCATTGCTGAGAATGAGCTCTTGGGAGCCGCAGCCGCCATCGAGGCTGCAGCCAAGAAGCTG
GAGCAGCTGAAGCCCAGGGCCAAACCCAAGGAGGCGGATGAGTCCTTGAACTTTGAGGAACAATAAGAAT
TCAGATCCGCCCCTCTCCCTCCCCCCCCCCTAACGTTACTGGCCGAAGCCGCTTGGAATAAGGCCGGTGT
GCGTTTGTCTATATGTTATTTTCCACCATATTGCCGTCTTTTGGCAATGTGAGGGCCCGGAAACCTGGCC
CTGTCTTCTTGACGAGCATTCCTAGGGGTCTTTCCCCTCTCGCCAAAGGAATGCAAGGTCTGTTGAATGT
CGTGAAGGAAGCAGTTCCTCTGGTAGCTTCTTGAAGACAAACAACGTCTGTAGCGACCCTTTGCAGGCAG
CGGAACCCCCCACCTGGCGACAGGTGCCTCTGCGGCCAAAAGCCACGTGTATAAGATACACCTGCAAAGG
CGGCACAACCCCAGTGCCACGTTGTGAGTTGGATAGTTGTGGAAAGAGTCAAATGGCTCTCCTCAAGCGT
ATTCAACAAGGGGCTGAAGGATGCCCAGAAGGTACCCCATTGTATGGGATCTGATCTGGGGCCTCGGTAC
ACATGCTTTACATGTGTTTAGTCGAGGTTAAAAAAACGTCTAGGCCCCCCGAACCACGGGGACGTGGTTT
TCCTTTGAAAAACACGATGATAATATGGCCACAACCATGGTGAGCAAGGGCGAGGAGCTGTTCACCGGGG
TGGTGCCCATCCTGGTCGAGCTGGACGGCGACGTAAACGGCCACAAGTTCAGCGTGAGGGGCGAGGGCGA
GGGCGATGCCACCAACGGCAAGCTGACCCTGAAGTTCATCTGCACCACCGGCAAGCTGCCCGTGCCCTGG
CCCACCCTCGTGACCACCCTGAGCCACGGCGTGCAGTGCTTCGCCCGCTACCCCGACCACATGAAGCAGC
ACGACTTCTTCAAGTCCGCCATGCCCGAAGGCTACGTCCAGGAGCGCACCATCTTCTTCAAGGACGACGG
CACCTACAAGACCCGCGCCGAGGTGAAGTTCGAGGGCGACACCCTGGTGAACCGCATCGAGCTGAAGGGC
GTCGACTTCAAGGAGGACGGCAACATCCTGGGGCACAAGCTGGAGTACAACTTCAACAGCCACAACATCT
ATATCATGGCCGTCAAGCAGAAGAACGGCATCAAGGTGAACTTCAAGATCCGCCACAACGTGGAGGACGG
CAGCGTGCAGCTCGCCGACCACTACCAGCAGAACACCCCCATCGGCGACGGCCCCGTGCTGCTGCCCGAC
AGCCACTACCTGAGCACCCAGTCCGTGCTGAGCAAAGACCCCAACGAGAAGCGCGATCACATGGTCCTGC
TGGAGTTCCGCACCGCCGCCGGGATCACTCTCGGCATGGACGAGCTGTACAAGTAAACCGGTGCTCGAGG
TACCGATGAATAGCTAAGGTAGAGGCCGCAGGTAAGTATCAAGGTTACAAGACAGGTTTAAGGAGACCAA
TAGAAACTGGGCTTGTCGAGACAGAGAAGACTCTTGCGTTTCTGATAGGCACCTATTGGTCTTACTGACA
TCCACTTTGCCTTTCTCTCCACAGGTGTCGACAATCAACCTCTGGATTACAAAATTTGTGAAAGATTGAC
TGGTATTCTTAACTATGTTGCTCCTTTTACGCTATGTGGATACGCTGCTTTAATGCCTTTGTATCATGCT
ATTGCTTCCCGTATGGCTTTCATTTTCTCCTCCTTGTATAAATCCTGGTTGCTGTCTCTTTATGAGGAGT
TGTGGCCCGTTGTCAGGCAACGTGGCGTGGTGTGCACTGTGTTTGCTGACGCAACCCCCACTGGTTGGGG
CATTGCCACCACCTGTCAGCTCCTTTCCGGGACTTTCGCTTTCCCCCTCCCTATTGCCACGGCGGAACTC
ATCGCCGCCTGCCTTGCCCGCTGCTGGACAGGGGCTCGGCTGTTGGGCACTGACAATTCCGTGGTGTTGT
CGGGGAAGCTGACGTCCTTTCCATGGCTGCTCGCCTGTGTTGCCACCTGGATTCTGCGCGGGACGTCCTT
CTGCTACGTCCCTTCGGCCCTCAATCCAGCGGACCTTCCTTCCCGCGGCCTGCTGCCGGCTCTGCGGCCT
CTTCCGCGTCTTCGCCTTCGCCCTCAGACGAGTCGGATCTCCCTTTGGGCCGCCTCCCCGCCTGGAATTC
GAGCTCGGTACGATCAGCCTCGACTGTGCCTTCTAGTTGCCAGCCATCTGTTGTTTGCCCCTCCCCCGTG
CCTTCCTTGACCCTGGAAGGTGCCACTCCCACTGTCCTTTCCTAATAAAATGAGGAAATTGCATCGCATT
GTCTGAGTAGGTGTCATTCTATTCTGGGGGGTGGGGTGGGGCAGGACAGCAAGGGGGAGGATTGGGAAGA
CAATAGCCCAGCTTTTGTTCCCTTTAGTGAGGGTTAATTGCGCGCTTGGCGTAATCATGGTCATAGCTGT
TTCCTGTGTGAAATTGTTATCCGCTAATTCACTCCTCAGGTGCAGGCTGCCTATCAGAAGGTGGTGGCTG
GTGTGGCCAATGCCCTGGCTCACAAATACCACTGAGATCTTTTTCCCTCTGCCAAAAATTATGGGGACAT
CATGAAGCCCCTTGAGCATCTGACTTCTGGCTAATAAAGGAAATTTATTTTCATTGCAATAGTGTGTTGG
AATTTTTTGTGTCTCTCACTCGGAAGGACATATGGGAGGGCAAATCATTTAAAACATCAGAATGAGTATT
TGGTTTAGAGTTTGGCAACATATGCCCATATGCTGGCTGCCATGAACAAAGGTTGGCTATAAAGAGGTCA
TCAGTATATGAAACAGCCCCCTGCTGTCCATTCCTTATTCCATAGAAAAGCCTTGACTTGAGGTTAGATT
TTTTTTATATTTTGTTTTGTGTTATTTTTTTCTTTAACATCCCTAAAATTTTCCTTACATGTTTTACTAG
CCAGATTTTTCCTCCTCTCCTGACTACTCCCAGTCATAGCTGTCCCTCTTCTCTTATGGAGATCGGCCGG
CCGCCGGCGTCGACGCGCGCGGCCGCGGCGCGCCGTTGCTGGCGTTTTTCCATAGGCTCCGCCCCCCTGA
CGAGCATCACAAAAATCGACGCTCAAGTCAGAGGTGGCGAAACCCGACAGGACTATAAAGATACCAGGCG
TTTCCCCCTGGAAGCTCCCTCGTGCGCTCTCCTGTTCCGACCCTGCCGCTTACCGGATACCTGTCCGCCT
TTCTCCCTTCGGGAAGCGTGGCGCTTTCTCATAGCTCACGCTGTAGGTATCTCAGTTCGGTGTAGGTCGT
TCGCTCCAAGCTGGGCTGTGTGCACGAACCCCCCGTTCAGCCCGACCGCTGCGCCTTATCCGGTAACTAT
CGTCTTGAGTCCAACCCGGTAAGACACGACTTATCGCCACTGGCAGCAGCCACTGGTAACAGGATTAGCA
GAGCGAGGTATGTAGGCGGTGCTACAGAGTTCTTGAAGTGGTGGCCTAACTACGGCTACACTAGAAGAAC
AGTATTTGGTATCTGCGCTCTGCTGAAGCCAGTTACCTTCGGAAAAAGAGTTGGTAGCTCTTGATCCGGC
AAACAAACCACCGCTGGTAGCGGTGGTTTTTTTGTTTGCAAGCAGCAGATTACGCGCAGAAAAAAAGGAT
CTCAAGAAGATCCTTTGATCTTTTCTACGGGGTCTGACGCTCAGTGGAACGAAAACTCACGTTAAGGGAT
TTTGGTCATGAGATTATCAAAAAGGATCTTCACCTAGATCCTTTTAAATTAAAAATGAAGTTTTAAATCA
ATCTAAAGTATATATGAGTAAACTTGGTCTGACAGTTACCAATGCTTAATCAGTGAGGCACCTATCTCAG
CGATCTGTCTATTTCGTTCATCCATAGTTGCCTGACTCCCCGTCGTGTAGATAACTACGATACGGGAGGG
CTTACCATCTGGCCCCAGTGCTGCAATGATACCGCGAGACCCACGCTCACCGGCTCCAGATTTATCAGCA
ATAAACCAGCCAGCCGGAAGGGCCGAGCGCAGAAGTGGTCCTGCAACTTTATCCGCCTCCATCCAGTCTA
TTAATTGTTGCCGGGAAGCTAGAGTAAGTAGTTCGCCAGTTAATAGTTTGCGCAACGTTGTTGCCATTGC
TACAGGCATCGTGGTGTCACGCTCGTCGTTTGGTATGGCTTCATTCAGCTCCGGTTCCCAACGATCAAGG
CGAGTTACATGATCCCCCATGTTGTGCAAAAAAGCGGTTAGCTCCTTCGGTCCTCCGATCGTTGTCAGAA
GTAAGTTGGCCGCAGTGTTATCACTCATGGTTATGGCAGCACTGCATAATTCTCTTACTGTCATGCCATC
CGTAAGATGCTTTTCTGTGACTGGTGAGTACTCAACCAAGTCATTCTGAGAATAGTGTATGCGGCGACCG
AGTTGCTCTTGCCCGGCGTCAATACGGGATAATACCGCGCCACATAGCAGAACTTTAAAAGTGCTCATCA
TTGGAAAACGTTCTTCGGGGCGAAAACTCTCAAGGATCTTACCGCTGTTGAGATCCAGTTCGATGTAACC
CACTCGTGCACCCAACTGATCTTCAGCATCTTTTACTTTCACCAGCGTTTCTGGGTGAGCAAAAACAGGA
AGGCAAAATGCCGCAAAAAAGGGAATAAGGGCGACACGGAAATGTTGAATACTCATACTCTTCCTTTTTC
AATATTATTGAAGCATTTATCAGGGTTATTGTCTCATGAGCGGATACATATTTGAATGTATTTAGAAAAA
TAAACAAATAGGGGTTCCGCGCACATTTCCCCGAAAAGTGCCACCTGACGTCTAAGAAACCATTATTATC
ATGACATTAACCTATAAAAATAGGCGTATCACGAGGCCCTTTCGTCTACGCGCGCGCCGGCGGCGCGCCG
TCGACGGCCGGCCGCGGCCGC
Features (pLannotate 1.2.2; 16 found; start..end, strand, type, name):
    155..532     +  enhancer       CMV enhancer: human cytomegalovirus immediate early enhancer
    534..733     +  promoter       CMV promoter: human cytomegalovirus (CMV) immediate early promoter
    872..1004    +  intron         chimeric intron: chimera between introns from human β-globin and immunoglobulin heavy chain genes
   1148..2233    +  CDS            Tln1 (fragment): TLN1_MOUSE - Also known as Tln. Experimental evidence at protein level: Swiss-Prot protein existence level 1. Probably involved in connections of major cytoskeletal structures to the plasma membrane. High molecular weight cytoskeletal protein concentrated at regions of cell-substratum contact and, in lymphocytes, at cell-cell contacts. From Mus musculus (Mouse).
   2250..2836    +  misc_feature   IRES2: internal ribosome entry site (IRES) of the encephalomyocarditis virus (EMCV)
   2837..3556    +  CDS            EBFP2: enhanced blue variant of GFP (Ai et al., 2007) mammalian codon-optimized
   3602..3734    +  intron         chimeric intron: chimera between introns from human β-globin and immunoglobulin heavy chain genes
   3743..4331    +  misc_feature   WPRE: woodchuck hepatitis virus posttranscriptional regulatory element
   4335..4351    +  misc_feature   MCS (fragment): pUC18/19 multiple cloning site
   4364..4475    +  polyA_signal   bGH poly(A) signal: bovine growth hormone polyadenylation signal
   4571..4589    -  promoter       T3 promoter: promoter for bacteriophage T3 RNA polymerase
   4648..4722    +  CDS            HBB (fragment): HBB_PONPY - Experimental evidence at transcript level: Swiss-Prot protein existence level 2. Involved in oxygen transport from the lung to the various peripheral tissues. From Pongo pygmaeus (Bornean orangutan).
   4793..4848    +  polyA_signal   β-globin poly(A) signal: rabbit β-globin polyadenylation signal (Gil and Proudfoot, 1987)
   5227..5815    -  rep_origin     ori: high-copy-number ColE1/pMB1/pBR322/pUC origin of replication
   5986..6846    -  CDS            AmpR: β-lactamase; bla; confers resistance to ampicillin, carbenicillin, and related antibiotics
   6847..6951    -  promoter       AmpR promoter: bla
