[The description below was written by a language model from this plasmid's Addgene catalogue record and pLannotate feature annotations shown in this document.]
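Description:
pRDAX-520 N-Tag GFP[2] L20 Tln1(rod) EBPF2 is a custom-built, 7.1 kb mammalian expression plasmid designed for protein–protein interaction assays based on bimolecular or trimolecular fluorescence complementation (BiFC/TriFC). It is maintained in E. coli as a high-copy plasmid through a ColE1/pUC-type origin and selected with ampicillin via the β-lactamase gene under its native bla promoter.

The expression cassette is driven by the human CMV immediate-early enhancer and promoter, followed by a chimeric β-globin/immunoglobulin intron that promotes efficient processing of the transcript. Downstream lies a fragment of mouse talin-1 (Tln1) of about 1.1 kb, described in the catalogue as the rod region. The plasmid name indicates that this bait or prey is fused at its N-terminus to a split-GFP fragment ("GFP[2]") through a linker ("L20"). The automated annotation does not mark the tag or linker, although unannotated sequence lies between the intron and the Tln1 fragment where they would be expected. An EMCV IRES2 element then allows cap-independent translation of EBFP2 from the same transcript, so blue fluorescence reports transfection and expression independently of any reconstituted GFP signal. The transcript is completed by a second copy of the chimeric intron, a WPRE to enhance RNA stability and expression, and a bGH polyadenylation signal. Further downstream are a T3 promoter on the reverse strand, a short β-globin-derived fragment and a rabbit β-globin poly(A) signal, which appear to be backbone remnants.

In use, this plasmid would be co-expressed with partner constructs carrying the complementary split-GFP fragments, with green fluorescence indicating proximity of talin rod to a candidate interactor. The cloning sites used for the insert are not recorded.
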