Addgene plasmid #130047: pRDAX-520 N-Tag GFP[2] L20 Tln1(rod) EBPF2
Purpose: PPI (BiFC/TriFC) assay vector
Depositing lab: Gary Lewin. Depositing organization: Max-Delbrueck-Centrum fuer Molekulare Medizin (MDC).
Backbone
  Vector backbone: custom built
  Vector type: Mammalian Expression
Growth in bacteria
  Bacterial resistance: Ampicillin, 100 μg/mL
  Growth temperature: 37°C
  Growth strain: DH5alpha
  Copy number: High Copy
Gene/Insert
  Gene/Insert name: Tln1 rod
  Species: M. musculus (mouse)
  Cloning method: Restriction Enzyme; 5′ cloning site unknown (unknown if destroyed); 3′ cloning site unknown (unknown if destroyed)
Terms and licenses: Academic/Nonprofit Terms; Industry Terms: Not Available to Industry
How to cite: pRDAX-520 N-Tag GFP[2] L20 Tln1(rod) EBPF2 was a gift from Gary Lewin (Addgene plasmid # 130047 ; http://n2t.net/addgene:130047 ; RRID:Addgene_130047)
